>Addgene plasmid #183390 | pET28_human-pro-IL18 | addgene full sequence | sequence record 361212 | Addgene NGS Result
TGAAGCGATTCACAGATGTCTGCCTGTTCATCCGCGTCCAGCTCGTTGAGTTTCTCCAGAAGCGTTAATG
TCTGGCTTCTGATAAAGCGGGCCATGTTAAGGGCGGTTTTTTCCTGTTTGGTCACTGATGCCTCCGTGTA
AGGGGGATTTCTGTTCATGGGGGTAATGATACCGATGAAACGAGAGAGGATGCTCACGATACGGGTTACT
GATGATGAACATGCCCGGTTACTGGAACGTTGTGAGGGTAAACAACTGGCGGTATGGATGCGGCGGGACC
AGAGAAAAATCACTCAGGGTCAATGCCAGCGCTTCGTTAATACAGATGTAGGTGTTCCACAGGGTAGCCA
GCAGCATCCTGCGATGCAGATCCGGAACATAATGGTGCAGGGCGCTGACTTCCGCGTTTCCAGACTTTAC
GAAACACGGAAACCGAAGACCATTCATGTTGTTGCTCAGGTCGCAGACGTTTTGCAGCAGCAGTCGCTTC
ACGTTCGCTCGCGTATCGGTGATTCATTCTGCTAACCAGTAAGGCAACCCCGCCAGCCTAGCCGGGTCCT
CAACGACAGGAGCACGATCATGCGCACCCGTGGGGCCGCCATGCCGGCGATAATGGCCTGCTTCTCGCCG
AAACGTTTGGTGGCGGGACCAGTGACGAAGGCTTGAGCGAGGGCGTGCAAGATTCCGAATACCGCAAGCG
ACAGGCCGATCATCGTCGCGCTCCAGCGAAAGCGGTCCTCGCCGAAAATGACCCAGAGCGCTGCCGGCAC
CTGTCCTACGAGTTGCATGATAAAGAAGACAGTCATAAGTGCGGCGACGATAGTCATGCCCCGCGCCCAC
CGGAAGGAGCTGACTGGGTTGAAGGCTCTCAAGGGCATCGGTCGAGATCCCGGTGCCTAATGAGTGAGCT
AACTTACATTAATTGCGTTGCGCTCACTGCCCGCTTTCCAGTCGGGAAACCTGTCGTGCCAGCTGCATTA
ATGAATCGGCCAACGCGCGGGGAGAGGCGGTTTGCGTATTGGGCGCCAGGGTGGTTTTTCTTTTCACCAG
TGAGACGGGCAACAGCTGATTGCCCTTCACCGCCTGGCCCTGAGAGAGTTGCAGCAAGCGGTCCACGCTG
GTTTGCCCCAGCAGGCGAAAATCCTGTTTGATGGTGGTTAACGGCGGGATATAACATGAGCTGTCTTCGG
TATCGTCGTATCCCACTACCGAGATATCCGCACCAACGCGCAGCCCGGACTCGGTAATGGCGCGCATTGC
GCCCAGCGCCATCTGATCGTTGGCAACCAGCATCGCAGTGGGAACGATGCCCTCATTCAGCATTTGCATG
GTTTGTTGAAAACCGGACATGGCACTCCAGTCGCCTTCCCGTTCCGCTATCGGCTGAATTTGATTGCGAG
TGAGATATTTATGCCAGCCAGCCAGACGCAGACGCGCCGAGACAGAACTTAATGGGCCCGCTAACAGCGC
GATTTGCTGGTGACCCAATGCGACCAGATGCTCCACGCCCAGTCGCGTACCGTCTTCATGGGAGAAAATA
ATACTGTTGATGGGTGTCTGGTCAGAGACATCAAGAAATAACGCCGGAACATTAGTGCAGGCAGCTTCCA
CAGCAATGGCATCCTGGTCATCCAGCGGATAGTTAATGATCAGCCCACTGACGCGTTGCGCGAGAAGATT
GTGCACCGCCGCTTTACAGGCTTCGACGCCGCTTCGTTCTACCATCGACACCACCACGCTGGCACCCAGT
TGATCGGCGCGAGATTTAATCGCCGCGACAATTTGCGACGGCGCGTGCAGGGCCAGACTGGAGGTGGCAA
CGCCAATCAGCAACGACTGTTTGCCCGCCAGTTGTTGTGCCACGCGGTTGGGAATGTAATTCAGCTCCGC
CATCGCCGCTTCCACTTTTTCCCGCGTTTTCGCAGAAACGTGGCTGGCCTGGTTCACCACGCGGGAAACG
GTCTGATAAGAGACACCGGCATACTCTGCGACATCGTATAACGTTACTGGTTTCACATTCACCACCCTGA
ATTGACTCTCTTCCGGGCGCTATCATGCCATACCGCGAAAGGTTTTGCGCCATTCGATGGTGTCCGGGAT
CTCGACGCTCTCCCTTATGCGACTCCTGCATTAGGAAGCAGCCCAGTAGTAGGTTGAGGCCGTTGAGCAC
CGCCGCCGCAAGGAATGGTGCATGCAAGGAGATGGCGCCCAACAGTCCCCCGGCCACGGGGCCTGCCACC
ATACCCACGCCGAAACAAGCGCTCATGAGCCCGAAGTGGCGAGCCCGATCTTCCCCATCGGTGATGTCGG
CGATATAGGCGCCAGCAACCGCACCTGTGGCGCCGGTGATGCCGGCCACGATGCGTCCGGCGTAGAGGAT
CGAGATCTCGATCCCGCGAAATTAATACGACTCACTATAGGGGAATTGTGAGCGGATAACAATTCCCCTC
TAGAAATAATTTTGTTTAACTTTAAGAAGGAGATATACCATGGGCAGCAGCCATCATCATCATCATCACA
GCAGCGGCCTGGTGCCGCGCGGCAGCCATATGGAAAACCTGTATTTTCAGGGCGGATCCATGGCTGCTGA
ACCAGTAGAAGACAATTGCATCAACTTTGTGGCAATGAAATTTATTGACAATACGCTTTACTTTATAGCT
GAAGATGATGAAAACCTGGAATCAGATTACTTTGGCAAGCTTGAATCTAAATTATCAGTCATAAGAAATT
TGAATGACCAAGTTCTCTTCATTGACCAAGGAAATCGGCCTCTATTTGAAGATATGACTGATTCTGACTG
TAGAGATAATGCACCCCGGACCATATTTATTATAAGTATGTATAAAGATAGCCAGCCTAGAGGTATGGCT
GTAACTATCTCTGTGAAGTGTGAGAAAATTTCAACTCTCTCCTGTGAGAACAAAATTATTTCCTTTAAGG
AAATGAATCCTCCTGATAACATCAAGGATACAAAAAGTGACATCATATTCTTTCAGAGAAGTGTCCCAGG
ACATGATAATAAGATGCAATTTGAATCTTCATCATACGAAGGATACTTTCTAGCTTGTGAAAAAGAGAGA
GACCTTTTTAAACTCATTTTGAAAAAAGAGGATGAATTGGGGGATAGATCTATAATGTTCACTGTTCAAA
ACGAAGACTAGGAATTCGAGCTCCGTCGACAAGCTTGCGGCCGCACTCGAGCACCACCACCACCACCACT
GAGATCCGGCTGCTAACAAAGCCCGAAAGGAAGCTGAGTTGGCTGCTGCCACCGCTGAGCAATAACTAGC
ATAACCCCTTGGGGCCTCTAAACGGGTCTTGAGGGGTTTTTTGCTGAAAGGAGGAACTATATCCGGATTG
GCGAATGGG
[124 nt withheld, positions 3370-3493]
C
[91 nt withheld, positions 3495-3585]
A
[49 nt withheld, positions 3587-3635]
CCTTTGACGTTGGAGTCCACGTTCTTT
[37 nt withheld, positions 3663-3699]
ACCCTATCTCGGTCTATTCTTTTGATTTATAAGGGATTTTGCCGATTTCGGCCTATTGGTTAAAAAATGA
GCTGATTTAACAAAAATTTAACGCGAATTTTAACAAAATATTAACGCTTACAATTTAGGTGGCACTTTTC
GGGGAAATGTGCGCGGAACCCCTATTTGTTTATTTTTCTAAATACATTCAAATATGTATCCGCTCATGAA
TTAATTCTTAGAAAAACTCATCGAGCATCAAATGAAACTGCAATTTATTCATATCAGGATTATCAATACC
ATATTTTTGAAAAAGCCGTTTCTGTAATGAAGGAGAAAACTCACCGAGGCAGTTCCATAGGATGGCAAGA
TCCTGGTATCGGTCTGCGATTCCGACTCGTCCAACATCAATACAACCTATTAATTTCCCCTCGTCAAAAA
TAAGGTTATCAAGTGAGAAATCACCATGAGTGACGACTGAATCCGGTGAGAATGGCAAAAGTTTATGCAT
TTCTTTCCAGACTTGTTCAACAGGCCAGCCATTACGCTCGTCATCAAAATCACTCGCATCAACCAAACCG
TTATTCATTCGTGATTGCGCCTGAGCGAGACGAAATACGCGATCGCTGTTAAAAGGACAATTACAAACAG
GAATCGAATGCAACCGGCGCAGGAACACTGCCAGCGCATCAACAATATTTTCACCTGAATCAGGATATTC
TTCTAATACCTGGAATGCTGTTTTCCCGGGGATCGCAGTGGTGAGTAACCATGCATCATCAGGAGTACGG
ATAAAATGCTTGATGGTCGGAAGAGGCATAAATTCCGTCAGCCAGTTTAGTCTGACCATCTCATCTGTAA
CATCATTGGCAACGCTACCTTTGCCATGTTTCAGAAACAACTCTGGCGCATCGGGCTTCCCATACAATCG
ATAGATTGTCGCACCTGATTGCCCGACATTATCGCGAGCCCATTTATACCCATATAAATCAGCATCCATG
TTGGAATTTAATCGCGGCCTAGAGCAAGACGTTTCCCGTTGAATATGGCTCATAACACCCCTTGTATTAC
TGTTTATGTAAGCAGACAGTTTTATTGTTCATGACCAAAATCCCTTAACGTGAGTTTTCGTTCCACTGAG
CGTCAGACCCCGTAGAAAAGATCAAAGGATCTTCTTGAGATCCTTTTTTTCTGCGCGTAATCTGCTGCTT
GCAAACAAAAAAACCACCGCTACCAGCGGTGGTTTGTTTGCCGGATCAAGAGCTACCAACTCTTTTTCCG
AAGGTAACTGGCTTCAGCAGAGCGCAGATACCAAATACTGTCCTTCTAGTGTAGCCGTAGTTAGGCCACC
ACTTCAAGAACTCTGTAGCACCGCCTACATACCTCGCTCTGCTAATCCTGTTACCAGTGGCTGCTGCCAG
TGGCGATAAGTCGTGTCTTACCGGGTTGGACTCAAGACGATAGTTACCGGATAAGGCGCAGCGGTCGGGC
TGAACGGGGGGTTCGTGCACACAGCCCAGCTTGGAGCGAACGACCTACACCGAACTGAGATACCTACAGC
GTGAGCTATGAGAAAGCGCCACGCTTCCCGAAGGGAGAAAGGCGGACAGGTATCCGGTAAGCGGCAGGGT
CGGAACAGGAGAGCGCACGAGGGAGCTTCCAGGGGGAAACGCCTGGTATCTTTATAGTCCTGTCGGGTTT
CGCCACCTCTGACTTGAGCGTCGATTTTTGTGATGCTCGTCAGGGGGGCGGAGCCTATGGAAAAACGCCA
GCAACGCGGCCTTTTTACGGTTCCTGGCCTTTTGCTGGCCTTTTGCTCACATGTTCTTTCCTGCGTTATC
CCCTGATTCTGTGGATAACCGTATTACCGCCTTTGAGTGAGCTGATACCGCTCGCCGCAGCCGAACGACC
GAGCGCAGCGAGTCAGTGAGCGAGGAAGCGGAAGAGCGCCTGATGCGGTATTTTCTCCTTACGCATCTGT
GCGGTATTTCACACCGCAATGGTGCACTCTCAGTACAATCTGCTCTGATGCCGCATAGTTAAGCCAGTAT
ACACTCCGCTATCGCTACGTGACTGGGTCATGGCTGCGCCCCGACACCCGCCAACACCCGCTGACGCGCC
CTGACGGGCTTGTCTGCTCCCGGCATCCGCTTACAGACAAGCTGTGACCGTCTCCGGGAGCTGCATGTGT
CAGAGGTTTTCACCGTCATCACCGAAACGCGCGAGGCAGCTGCGGTAAAGCTCATCAGCGTGGTCG
Features (pLannotate 1.2.2; 22 found; start..end, strand, type, name):
    142..522     +  CDS            YPB1_ECOLX: Protein predicted: Swiss-Prot protein existence level 4. From Escherichia coli.
    594..885     -  CDS            TcR (fragment): tetracycline efflux protein; tet; confers resistance to tetracycline
    900..921     -  protein_bind   CAP binding site: CAP binding activates transcription in the presence of cAMP. E. coli catabolite activator protein
    934..2016    -  CDS            lacI: lac repressor; lacI; The lac repressor binds to the lac operator to inhibit transcription in E. coli. This inhibition can be relieved by adding lactose or isopropyl-β-D-thiogalactopyranoside (IPTG).
   2017..2094    -  promoter       lacI promoter: lacI
   2102..2381    -  CDS            TcR (fragment): tetracycline efflux protein; tet; confers resistance to tetracycline
   2403..2421    +  promoter       T7 promoter: promoter for bacteriophage T7 RNA polymerase
   2422..2446    +  protein_bind   lac operator: The lac repressor binds to the lac operator to inhibit transcription in E. coli. This inhibition can be relieved by adding lactose or isopropyl-β-D-thiogalactopyranoside (IPTG). lac repressor encoded by lacI
   2461..2483    +  RBS            RBS: efficient ribosome binding site from bacteriophage T7 gene 10 (Olins and Rangwala, 1989)
   2502..2518    +  CDS            capTEV™ (fragment): composite tag for in vivo biotinylation, TEV protease cleavage, and 6xHis tagging
   2529..2546    +  CDS            thrombin site: thrombin recognition and cleavage site
   2553..2573    +  CDS            TEV site: tobacco etch virus (TEV) protease recognition and cleavage site
   2580..3158    +  CDS            IL18: IL18_HUMAN - Also known as IGIF, IL1F4. Experimental evidence at protein level: Swiss-Prot protein existence level 1. A proinflammatory cytokine primarily involved in polarized T- helper 1 (Th1) cell and natural killer (NK) cell immune responses (Probable). Upon binding to IL18R1 and IL18RAP, forms a signaling ternary complex which activates NF-kappa-B, triggering synthesis of inflammatory mediators (PubMed:14528293, PubMed:25500532). Synergizes with IL12/interleukin-12 to induce IFNG synthesis from T-helper 1 (Th1) cells and natural killer (NK) cells (Probable) (PubMed:10653850). From Homo sa
   3202..3219    +  CDS            9xHis (fragment): 9xHis affinity tag
   3229..3278    +  CDS            SET1 (fragment): solubility-enhancement tag derived from T7 phage gene 10B
   3286..3333    +  terminator     T7 terminator: transcription terminator for bacteriophage T7 RNA polymerase
   3370..3798    +  rep_origin     f1 ori (sequence partly withheld): f1 bacteriophage origin of replication; arrow indicates direction of (+) strand synthesis
   3851..3908    +  promoter       AmpR promoter (fragment): bla
   3917..4732    -  CDS            KanR: aminoglycoside phosphotransferase; aph(3')-Ia; confers resistance to kanamycin in bacteria or G418 (Geneticin®) in eukaryotes
   4854..5442    +  rep_origin     ori: high-copy-number ColE1/pMB1/pBR322/pUC origin of replication
   5628..5767    -  misc_feature   bom: basis of mobility region from pBR322
   5869..125     -  CDS            rop (across the origin): Rop protein, which maintains plasmids at low copy number; rop
