[The description below was written by a language model from this plasmid's Addgene catalogue record and pLannotate feature annotations shown in this document.]
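Description:
pET28_human-pro-IL18 is a bacterial expression plasmid built on the pET28a backbone for producing the human interleukin-18 precursor (pro-IL18) in E. coli. The sequenced record is about 5.9 kb. It carries a kanamycin resistance gene (aminoglycoside phosphotransferase) for selection, a ColE1/pBR322-type origin with the adjacent bom and rop elements, and an f1 phage origin. The catalogue lists it as high copy, although rop is normally associated with copy-number restraint.

The insert was cloned between BamHI and EcoRI sites, both retained. Expression follows the standard pET arrangement: a T7 promoter immediately followed by a lac operator, the T7 gene 10 ribosome binding site, and a downstream T7 terminator, with a plasmid-borne lacI gene supplying repressor. Transcription therefore needs a host that provides T7 RNA polymerase and is induced with IPTG. The IL18 coding region is preceded by an N-terminal His tag, the vector's thrombin site and a TEV protease site, so the protein can be captured by metal-affinity chromatography and the tag then removed by TEV cleavage. A vector-derived His-tag sequence also lies downstream of the insert, but the record describes only the N-terminal His-TEV tag and does not say whether the downstream sequence is translated.

The stated purpose field refers to overexpression of an inflammatory caspase catalytic domain, which does not match the annotated insert and appears to be shared across the deposited plasmid set. The insert is the cytokine precursor. Given the associated work on caspase-4 and interleukin processing, the recombinant protein plausibly serves as a substrate for caspase cleavage assays, though the record does not state this.
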