Addgene plasmid #183390: pET28_human-pro-IL18
Purpose: Overexpression of catalytic domain of inflammatory caspase in bacteria
Depositing lab: Jonathan Kagan. Depositing organization: Boston Children's Hospital. Publication: Evolution-inspired redesign of the LPS receptor caspase-4 into an interleukin-1beta converting enzyme. Devant P, Cao A, Kagan JC. Sci Immunol. 2021 Aug 10;6(62). doi: 10.1126/sciimmunol.abh3567. PubMed 34734155.
Backbone
  Vector backbone: pET28a
  Backbone size w/o insert (bp): 5400
  Vector type: Bacterial Expression
Growth in bacteria
  Bacterial resistance: Kanamycin, 50 μg/mL
  Growth temperature: 37°C
  Growth strain: DH5alpha
  Copy number: High Copy
Gene/Insert
  Gene/Insert name: pro-IL18 (alt name: Interleukin 18 precursor)
  Species: H. sapiens (human)
  Insert size (bp): 950
  Entrez Gene: IL18 (a.k.a. IGIF, IL-18, IL-1g, IL1F4)
  Promoter: T7
  Tag / fusion protein: His-TEV (N terminal on insert)
  Cloning method: Restriction Enzyme; 5′ cloning site BamHI (not destroyed); 3′ cloning site EcoRI (not destroyed)
  Sequencing primers: 5′ T7-fwd; 3′ T7-term
Terms and licenses: Academic/Nonprofit Terms; Industry Terms: Not Available to Industry
How to cite: pET28_human-pro-IL18 was a gift from Jonathan Kagan (Addgene plasmid # 183390 ; http://n2t.net/addgene:183390 ; RRID:Addgene_183390)
